>Addgene plasmid #220799 | pDG1-PHP.eB | addgene full sequence | sequence record 441209 | Addgene NGS Result
GGATCCGAATTCTTAATTAACATCATCAATAATATACCTTATTTTGGATTGAAGCCAATATGATAATGAG
GGGGTGGAGTTTGTGACGTGGCGCGGGGCGTGGGAACGGGGCGGGTGACGTAGTAGTGTGGCGGAAGTGT
GATGTTGCAAGTGTGGCGGAACACATGTAAGCGACGGATGTGGCAAAAGTGACGTTTTTGGTGTGCGCCG
GTGTACACAGGAAGTGACAATTTTCGCGCGGTTTTAGGCGGATGTTGTAGTAAATTTGGGCGTAACCGAG
TAAGATTTGGCCATTTTCGCGGGAAAACTGAATAAGAGGAAGTGAAATCTGAATAATTTTGTGTTACTCA
TAGCGCGTAATATTTGTCTAGGGCCGCGGGGACTTTGACCGTTTACGTGGAGACTCGCCCAGGTGTTTTT
CTCAGGTGTTTTCCGCGTTCCGGGTCAAAGTTGGCGTTTTATTATTATAGTCAGGGGGATCCTCTAGAAC
TAGTGGATCCGTCCCTAGAAGTAAAAAAGGGAAAAAAGAGTGTGTTTGTCAAAATAGGAGACAGGTGGTG
GCAACCAGGGACTTATAGGGGACCTTACATCTACAGACCAACAGATGCCCCCTTACCATATACAGGAAGA
TATGACTTAAATTGGGATAGGTGGGTCACAATCAACGGCTATAAAGTGTTATACAGATCCCTCCCCTTTC
GTGAAAGACTCGCCAGAGCTAGACCTCCTTGGTGTATGCTAACTGAGAAAGAGAAAGACGACATGAAACA
ACAGGTACATGATTATATTTATCTAGGAACAGGAATGCACTTTTGGGGAAAGGTTTTCCATACCAAGGAA
GGGGCAGTGGCTGGACTGATAGAACATTATTCTGCAAAAACTTATGGTATGAGTTATTATGATTAGCCTT
TATTTGCCCAACCTTGCGGTTCCCAGGGTTTAAATAAGTTTATGGTTACAAACTGTTCTTAAAACAAGGA
TGTGAGACAAGTGGTTTCCTGAGTTGGTTTGGTATCAAATGTTCTGATCTGAGCTCTTAGTGTTCTATTT
TCCTATGTTCTTTTGGAATCTATCCAAGTCTTATGTAAATGCTTATGTAAACCATAATATAAAAGAGTGC
TGATTTTTTGAGTAAACTTGCAACAGTCCTAACATTCTTCTCTCGTGTGTTTGTGTCTGTTCGCCATCCC
GTCTCCGCTCGTCACTTATCCTTCACTTTTCAGAGGGTCCCCCCGCAGATCCCGGTCACCCTCAGGTCGG
GACCTGCAGAAGACGCCCGAGTGAGCACGCAGGGTCTCCATTTTGAAGCGGGAGGTTTGAACGCGCAGCC
GCCATGCCGGGGTTTTACGAGATTGTGATTAAGGTCCCCAGCGACCTTGACGAGCATCTGCCCGGCATTT
CTGACAGCTTTGTGAACTGGGTGGCCGAGAAGGAATGGGAGTTGCCGCCAGATTCTGACATGGATCTGAA
TCTGATTGAGCAGGCACCCCTGACCGTGGCCGAGAAGCTGCAGCGCGACTTTCTGACGGAATGGCGCCGT
GTGAGTAAGGCCCCGGAGGCCCTTTTCTTTGTGCAATTTGAGAAGGGAGAGAGCTACTTCCACATGCACG
TGCTCGTGGAAACCACCGGGGTGAAATCCATGGTTTTGGGACGTTTCCTGAGTCAGATTCGCGAAAAACT
GATTCAGAGAATTTACCGCGGGATCGAGCCGACTTTGCCAAACTGGTTCGCGGTCACAAAGACCAGAAAT
GGCGCCGGAGGCGGGAACAAGGTGGTGGATGAGTGCTACATCCCCAATTACTTGCTCCCCAAAACCCAGC
CTGAGCTCCAGTGGGCGTGGACTAATATGGAACAGTATTTAAGCGCCTGTTTGAATCTCACGGAGCGTAA
ACGGTTGGTGGCGCAGCATCTGACGCACGTGTCGCAGACGCAGGAGCAGAACAAAGAGAATCAGAATCCC
AATTCTGATGCGCCGGTGATCAGATCAAAAACTTCAGCCAGGTACATGGAGCTGGTCGGGTGGCTCGTGG
ACAAGGGGATTACCTCGGAGAAGCAGTGGATCCAGGAGGACCAGGCCTCATACATCTCCTTCAATGCGGC
CTCCAACTCGCGGTCCCAAATCAAGGCTGCCTTGGACAATGCGGGAAAGATTATGAGCCTGACTAAAACC
GCCCCCGACTACCTGGTGGGCCAGCAGCCCGTGGAGGACATTTCCAGCAATCGGATTTATAAAATTTTGG
AACTAAACGGGTACGATCCCCAATATGCGGCTTCCGTCTTTCTGGGATGGGCCACGAAAAAGTTCGGCAA
GAGGAACACCATCTGGCTGTTTGGGCCTGCAACTACCGGGAAGACCAACATCGCGGAGGCCATAGCCCAC
ACTGTGCCCTTCTACGGGTGCGTAAACTGGACCAATGAGAACTTTCCCTTCAACGACTGTGTCGACAAGA
TGGTGATCTGGTGGGAGGAGGGGAAGATGACCGCCAAGGTCGTGGAGTCGGCCAAAGCCATTCTCGGAGG
AAGCAAGGTGCGCGTGGACCAGAAATGCAAGTCCTCGGCCCAGATAGACCCGACTCCCGTGATCGTCACC
TCCAACACCAACATGTGCGCCGTGATTGACGGGAACTCAACGACCTTCGAACACCAGCAGCCGTTGCAAG
ACCGGATGTTCAAATTTGAACTCACCCGCCGTCTGGATCATGACTTTGGGAAGGTCACCAAGCAGGAAGT
CAAAGACTTTTTCCGGTGGGCAAAGGATCACGTGGTTGAGGTGGAGCATGAATTCTACGTCAAAAAGGGT
GGAGCCAAGAAAAGACCCGCCCCCAGTGACGCAGATATAAGTGAGCCCAAACGGGTGCGCGAGTCAGTTG
CGCAGCCATCGACGTCAGACGCGGAAGCTTCGATCAACTACGCAGACAGGTACCAAAACAAATGTTCTCG
TCACGTGGGCATGAATCTGATGCTGTTTCCCTGCAGACAATGCGAGAGAATGAATCAGAATTCAAATATC
TGCTTCACTCACGGACAGAAAGACTGTTTAGAGTGCTTTCCCGTGTCAGAATCTCAACCCGTTTCTGTCG
TCAAAAAGGCGTATCAGAAACTGTGCTACATTCATCATATCATGGGAAAGGTGCCAGACGCTTGCACTGC
CTGCGATCTGGTCAATGTGGATTTGGATGACTGCATCTTTGAACAATAAATGATTTAAATCAGGTATGGC
TGCCGATGGTTATCTTCCAGATTGGCTCGAGGACAACCTCTCTGAGGGCATTCGCGAGTGGTGGGCTTTG
AAACCTGGAGCCCCTCAACCCAAGGCAAATCAACAACATCAAGACAACGCTAGAGGTCTTGTGCTTCCGG
GTTACAAATACCTTGGACCCGGCAACGGACTCGACAAGGGGGAGCCGGTCAACGCAGCAGACGCGGCGGC
CCTCGAGCACGACAAAGCCTACGACCAGCAGCTCAAGGCCGGAGACAACCCGTACCTCAAGTACAACCAC
GCCGACGCCGAGTTCCAGGAGCGGCTCAAAGAAGATACGTCTTTTGGGGGCAACCTCGGGCGAGCAGTCT
TCCAGGCCAAAAAGAGGCTTCTTGAACCTCTTGGTCTGGTTGAGGAAGCGGCTAAGACGGCTCCTGGAAA
GAAGAGGCCTGTAGAGCAGTCTCCTCAGGAACCGGACTCCTCCGCGGGTATTGGCAAATCGGGTGCACAG
CCCGCTAAAAAGAGACTCAATTTCGGTCAGACTGGCGACACAGAGTCAGTCCCAGACCCTCAACCAATCG
GAGAACCTCCCGCAGCCCCCTCAGGTGTGGGATCTCTTACAATGGCTTCAGGTGGTGGCGCACCAGTGGC
AGACAATAACGAAGGTGCCGATGGAGTGGGTAGTTCCTCGGGAAATTGGCATTGCGATTCCCAATGGCTG
GGGGACAGAGTCATCACCACCAGCACCCGAACCTGGGCCCTGCCCACCTACAACAATCACCTCTACAAGC
AAATCTCCAACAGCACATCTGGAGGATCTTCAAATGACAACGCCTACTTCGGCTACAGCACCCCCTGGGG
GTATTTTGACTTCAACAGATTCCACTGCCACTTCTCACCACGTGACTGGCAGCGACTCATCAACAACAAC
TGGGGATTCCGGCCTAAGCGACTCAACTTCAAGCTCTTTAACATTCAGGTCAAAGAGGTTACGGACAACA
ATGGAGTCAAGACCATCGCCAATAACCTTACCAGCACGGTCCAGGTCTTCACGGACTCAGACTATCAGCT
CCCGTACGTGCTCGGGTCGGCTCACGAGGGCTGCCTCCCGCCGTTCCCAGCGGACGTTTTCATGATTCCT
CAGTACGGGTATCTGACGCTTAATGATGGAAGCCAGGCCGTGGGTCGTTCGTCCTTTTACTGCCTGGAAT
ATTTCCCGTCGCAAATGCTAAGAACGGGTAACAACTTCCAGTTCAGCTACGAGTTTGAGAACGTACCTTT
CCATAGCAGCTACGCTCACAGCCAAAGCCTGGACCGACTAATGAATCCACTCATCGACCAATACTTGTAC
TATCTCTCTAGAACTATTAACGGTTCTGGACAGAATCAACAAACGCTAAAATTCAGTGTGGCCGGACCCA
GCAACATGGCTGTCCAGGGAAGAAACTACATACCTGGACCCAGCTACCGACAACAACGTGTCTCAACCAC
TGTGACTCAAAACAACAACAGCGAATTTGCTTGGCCTGGAGCTTCTTCTTGGGCTCTCAATGGACGTAAT
AGCTTGATGAATCCTGGACCTGCTATGGCCTCTCACAAAGAAGGAGAGGACCGTTTCTTTCCTTTGTCTG
GATCTTTAATTTTTGGCAAACAAGGTACTGGCAGAGACAACGTGGATGCGGACAAAGTCATGATAACCAA
CGAAGAAGAAATTAAAACTACTAACCCGGTAGCAACGGAGTCCTATGGACAAGTGGCCACAAACCACCAG
AGTGATGGGACTTTGGCGGTGCCTTTTAAGGCACAGGCGCAGACCGGTTGGGTTCAAAACCAAGGAATAC
TTCCGGGTATGGTTTGGCAGGACAGAGATGTGTACCTGCAAGGACCCATTTGGGCCAAAATTCCTCACAC
GGACGGCAACTTTCACCCTTCTCCGCTGATGGGAGGGTTTGGAATGAAGCACCCGCCTCCTCAGATCCTC
ATCAAAAACACACCTGTACCTGCGGATCCTCCAACGGCCTTCAACAAGGACAAGCTGAACTCTTTCATCA
CCCAGTATTCTACTGGTCAAGTCAGCGTGGAGATCGAGTGGGAGCTGCAGAAGGAAAACAGCAAGCGCTG
GAACCCGGAGATCCAGTACACTTCCAACTATTACAAGTCTAATAATGTTGAATTTGCTGTTAATACTGAA
GGTGTATATAGTGAACCCCGCCCCATTGGCACCAGATACCTGACTCGTAATCTGTAAGTCGACTTGCTTG
TTAATCAATAAACCGTTTAATTCGTTTCAGTTGAACTTTGGTCTCTGCGAAGGGCAATTCGTTTAAACCT
GCAGGACTAGAGGTCCTGTATTAGAGGTCACGTGAGTGTTTTGCGACATTTTGCGACACCATGTGGTCAC
GCTGGGTATTTAAGCCCGAGTGAGCACGCAGGGTCTCCATTTTGAAGCGGGAGGTTTGAACGCGCAGCCG
CCAAGCCGAATTCTGCAGATATCACATGTCCTAGGAACTATCGATGCATGTCCTTGGGTCCGGCCTGCTG
AATGCGCAGGCGGTCGGCCATGCCCCAGGCTTCGTTTTGACATCGGCGCAGGTCTTTGTAGTAGTCTTGC
ATGAGCCTTTCTACCGGCACTTCTTCTTCTCCTTCCTCTTGTCCTGCATCTCTTGCATCTATCGCTGCGG
CGGCGGCGGAGTTTGGCCGTAGGTGGCGCCCTCTTCCTCCCATCGTGTGACCCCGAAGCCCCTCATCGGC
TGAAGCAGGGCTAGGTCGGCGACAACGCGCTCGGCTAATATGGCCTGCTGCACCTGCGTGAGGGTAGACT
GGAAGTCATCCATGTCCACAAAGCGGTGGTATGCGCCCGTGTTGATGGTGTAAGTGCAGTTGGCCATAAC
GGACCAGTTAACGGTCTGGTGACCCGGCTGCGAGAGCTCGGTGTACCTGAGACGCGAGTAAGCCCTCGAG
TCAAATACGTAGTCGTTACAAGTCCGCACCAGGTACTGGTATCCCACCAAAAAGTGCGGCGGCGGCTGGC
GGTAGAGGGGCCAGCGTAGGGTGGCCGGGGCTCCGGGGGCGAGATCTTCCAACATAAGGCGATGATATCC
GTAGATGTACCTGGACATCCAGGTGATGCCGGCGGCGGTGGTGGAGGCGCGCGGAAAGTCGCGGACGCGG
TTCCAGATGTTGCGCAGCGGCAAAAAGTGCTCCATGGTCGGGACGCTCTGGCCGGTCAGGCGCGCGCAAT
CGTTGACGCTCTAGACCGTGCAAAAGGAGAGCCTGTAAGCGGGCACTCTTCCGTGGTCTGGTGGATAAAT
TCGCAAGGGTATCATGGCGGACGACCGGGGTTCGAGCCCCGTATCCGGCCGTCCGCCGTGATCCATGCGG
TTACCGCCCGCGTGTCGAACCCAGGTGTGCGACGTCAGACAACGGGGGAGTGCTCCTTTTGGCTTCCTTC
CAGGCGCGGCGGCTGCTGCGCTAGCTTTTTTGGCCACTGGCCGCGCGCAGCGTAAGCGGTTAGGCTGGAA
AGCGAAAGCATTAAGTGGCTCGCTCCCTGTAGCCGGAGGGTTATTTTCCAAGGGTTGAGTCGCGGGACCC
CCGGTTCGAGTCTCGGACCGGCCGGACTGCGGCGAACGGGGGTTTGTCTCCCCGTCATGCAAGACCCCGC
TTGCAAATTCCTCCGGAAACAGGGACGAGCCCCTTTTTTGCTTTTCCCAGATGCATCCGGTGCTGCGGCA
GATGCGCCCCCCTCCTCAGCAGCGGCAAGAGCAAGAGCAGCGGCAGACATGCAGGGCACCCTCCCCTCCT
CCTACCGCGTCAGGAGGGGCGACATCCGCGGTTGACGCGGCAGCAGATGGTGATTACGAACCCCCGCGGC
GCCGGGCCCGGCACTACCTGGACTTGGAGGAGGGCGAGGGCCTGGCGCGGCTAGGAGCGCCCTCTCCTGA
GCGGCACCCAAGGGTGCAGCTGAAGCGTGATACGCGTGAGGCGTACGTGCCGCGGCAGAACCTGTTTCGC
GACCGCGAGGGAGAGGAGCCCGAGGAGATGCGGGATCGAAAGTTCCACGCAGGGCGCGAGCTGCGGCATG
GCCTGAATCGCGAGCGGTTGCTGCGCGAGGAGGACTTTGAGCCCGACGCGCGAACCGGGATTAGTCCCGC
GCGCGCACACGTGGCGGCCGCCGACCTGGTAACCGCATACGAGCAGACGGTGAACCAGGGCGATCGCACC
CTTTGGCGCATCCCATTCTCCAGTAACTTTATGTCCATGGGCGCACTCACAGACCTGGGCCAAAACCTTC
TCTACGCCAACTCCGCCCACGCGCTAGACATGACTTTTGAGGTGGATCCCATGGACGAGCCCACCCTTCT
TTATGTTTTGTTTGAAGTCTTTGACGTGGTCCGTGTGCACCAGCCGCACCGCGGCGTCATCGAAACCGTG
TACCTGCGCACGCCCTTCTCGGCCGGCAACGCCACAACATAAAGAAGCAAGCAACATCAACAACAGCTGC
CGCCATGGGCTCCAGTGAGCAGGAACTGAAAGCCATTGTCAAAGATCTTGGTTGTGGGCCATATTTTTTG
GGCACCTATGACAAGCGCTTTCCAGGCTTTGTTTCTCCACACAAGCTCGCCTGCGCCATAGTCAATACGG
CCGGTCGCGAGACTGGGGGCGTACACTGGATGGCCTTTGCCTGGAACCCGCACTCAAAAACATGCTACCT
CTTTGAGCCCTTTGGCTTTTCTGACCAGCGACTCAAGCAGGTTTACCAGTTTGAGTACGAGTCACTCCTG
CGCCGTAGCGCCATTGCTTCTTCCCCCGACCGCTGTATAACGCTGGAAAAGTCCACCCAAAGCGTACAGG
GGCCCAACTCGGCCGCCTGTGGACTATTCTGCTGCATGTTTCTCCACGCCTTTGCCAACTGGCCCCAAAC
TCCCATGGATCACAACCCCACCATGAACCTTATTACCGGGGTACCCAACTCCATGCTCAACAGTCCCCAG
GTACAGCCCACCCTGCGTCGCAACCAGGAACAGCTCTACAGCTTCCTGGAGCGCCACTCGCCCTACTTCC
GCAGCCACAGTGCGCAGATTAGGAGCGCCACTTCTTTTTGTCACTTGAAAAACATGTAAAAATAATGTAC
TAGAGACACTTTCAATAAAGGCAAATGCTTTTATTTGTACACTCTCGGGTGATTATTTACCCCCACCCTT
GCCGTCTGCGCCGTTTAAAAATCAAAGGGGTTCTGCCGCGCATCGCTATGCGCCACTGGCAGGGACACGT
TGCGATACTGGTGTTTAGTGCTCCACTTAAACTCAGGCACAACCATCCGCGGCAGCTCGGTGAAGTTTTC
ACTCCACAGGCTGCGCACCATCACCAACGCGTTTAGCAGGTCGGGCGCCGATATCTTGAAGTCGCAGTTG
GGGCCTCCGCCCTGCGCGCGCGAGTTGCGATACACAGGGTTGCAGCACTGGAACACTATCAGCGCCGGGT
GGTGCACGCTGGCCAGCACGCTCTTGTCGGAGATCAGATCCGCGTCCAGGTCCTCCGCGTTGCTCAGGGC
GAACGGAGTCAACTTTGGTAGCTGCCTTCCCAAAAAGGGCGCGTGCCCAGGCTTTGAGTTGCACTCGCAC
CGTAGTGGCATCAAAAGGTGACCGTGCCCGGTCTGGGCGTTAGGATACAGCGCCTGCATAAAAGCCTTGA
TCTGCTTAAAAGCCACCTGAGCCTTTGCGCCTTCAGAGAAGAACATGCCGCAAGACTTGCCGGAAAACTG
ATTGGCCGGACAGGCCGCGTCGTGCACGCAGCACCTTGCGTCGGTGTTGGAGATCTGCACCACATTTCGG
CCCCACCGGTTCTTCACGATCTTGGCCTTGCTAGACTGCTCCTTCAGCGCGCGCTGCCCGTTTTCGCTCG
TCACATCCATTTCAATCACGTGCTCCTTATTTATCATAATGCTTCCGTGTAGACACTTAAGCTCGCCTTC
GATCTCAGCGCAGCGGTGCAGCCACAACGCGCAGCCCGTGGGCTCGTGATGCTTGTAGGTCACCTCTGCA
AACGACTGCAGGTACGCCTGCAGGAATCGCCCCATCATCGTCACAAAGGTCTTGTTGCTGGTGAAGGTCA
GCTGCAACCCGCGGTGCTCCTCGTTCAGCCAGGTCTTGCATACGGCCGCCAGAGCTTCCACTTGGTCAGG
CAGTAGTTTGAAGTTCGCCTTTAGATCGTTATCCACGTGGTACTTGTCCATCAGCGCGCGCGCAGCCTCC
ATGCCCTTCTCCCACGCAGACACGATCGGCACACTCAGCGGGTTCATCACCGTAATTTCACTTTCCGCTT
CGCTGGGCTCTTCCTCTTCCTCTTGCGTCCGCATACCACGCGCCACTGGGTCGTCTTCATTCAGCCGCCG
CACTGTGCGCTTACCTCCTTTGCCATGCTTGATTAGCACCGGTGGGTTGCTGAAACCCACCATTTGTAGC
GCCACATCTTCTCTTTCTTCCTCGCTGTCCACGATTACCTCTGGTGATGGCGGGCGCTCGGGCTTGGGAG
AAGGGCGCTTCTTTTTCTTCTTGGGCGCAATGGCCAAATCCGCCGCCGAGGTCGATGGCCGCGGGCTGGG
TGTGCGCGGCACCAGCGCGTCTTGTGATGAGTCTTCCTCGTCCTCGGACTCGATACGCCGCCTCATCCGC
TTTTTTGGGGGCGCCCGGGGAGGCGGCGGCGACGGGGACGGGGACGACACGTCCTCCATGGTTGGGGGAC
GTCGCGCCGCACCGCGTCCGCGCTCGGGGGTGGTTTCGCGCTGCTCCTCTTCCCGACTGGCCATTTCCTT
CTCCTATAGGCAGAAAAAGATCATGGAGTCAGTCGAGAAGAAGGACAGCCTAACCGCCCCCTCTGAGTTC
GCCACCACCGCCTCCACCGATGCCGCCAACGCGCCTACCACCTTCCCCGTCGAGGCACCCCCGCTTGAGG
AGGAGGAAGTGATTATCGAGCAGGACCCAGGTTTTGTAAGCGAAGACGACGAGGACCGCTCAGTACCAAC
AGAGGATAAAAAGCAAGACCAGGACAACGCAGAGGCAAACGAGGAACAAGTCGGGCGGGGGGACGAAAGG
CATGGCGACTACCTAGATGTGGGAGACGACGTGCTGTTGAAGCATCTGCAGCGCCAGTGCGCCATTATCT
GCGACGCGTTGCAAGAGCGCAGCGATGTGCCCCTCGCCATAGCGGATGTCAGCCTTGCCTACGAACGCCA
CCTATTCTCACCGCGCGTACCCCCCAAACGCCAAGAAAACGGCACATGCGAGCCCAACCCGCGCCTCAAC
TTCTACCCCGTATTTGCCGTGCCAGAGGTGCTTGCCACCTATCACATCTTTTTCCAAAACTGCAAGATAC
CCCTATCCTGCCGTGCCAACCGCAGCCGAGCGGACAAGCAGCTGGCCTTGCGGCAGGGCGCTGTCATACC
TGATATCGCCTCGCTCAACGAAGTGCCAAAAATCTTTGAGGGTCTTGGACGCGACGAGAAGCGCGCGGCA
AACGCTCTGCAACAGGAAAACAGCGAAAATGAAAGTCACTCTGGAGTGTTGGTGGAACTCGAGGGTGACA
ACGCGCGCCTAGCCGTACTAAAACGCAGCATCGAGGTCACCCACTTTGCCTACCCGGCACTTAACCTACC
CCCCAAGGTCATGAGCACAGTCATGAGTGAGCTGATCGTGCGCCGTGCGCAGCCCCTGGAGAGGGATGCA
AATTTGCAAGAACAAACAGAGGAGGGCCTACCCGCAGTTGGCGACGAGCAGCTAGCGCGCTGGCTTCAAA
CGCGCGAGCCTGCCGACTTGGAGGAGCGACGCAAACTAATGATGGCCGCAGTGCTCGTTACCGTGGAGCT
TGAGTGCATGCAGCGGTTCTTTGCTGACCCGGAGATGCAGCGCAAGCTAGAGGAAACATTGCACTACACC
TTTCGACAGGGCTACGTACGCCAGGCCTGCAAGATCTCCAACGTGGAGCTCTGCAACCTGGTCTCCTACC
TTGGAATTTTGCACGAAAACCGCCTTGGGCAAAACGTGCTTCATTCCACGCTCAAGGGCGAGGCGCGCCG
CGACTACGTCCGCGACTGCGTTTACTTATTTCTATGCTACACCTGGCAGACGGCCATGGGCGTTTGGCAG
CAGTGCTTGGAGGAGTGCAACCTCAAGGAGCTGCAGAAACTGCTAAAGCAAAACTTGAAGGACCTATGGA
CGGCCTTCAACGAGCGCTCCGTGGCCGCGCACCTGGCGGACATCATTTTCCCCGAACGCCTGCTTAAAAC
CCTGCAACAGGGTCTGCCAGACTTCACCAGTCAAAGCATGTTGCAGAACTTTAGGAACTTTATCCTAGAG
CGCTCAGGAATCTTGCCCGCCACCTGCTGTGCACTTCCTAGCGACTTTGTGCCCATTAAGTACCGCGAAT
GCCCTCCGCCGCTTTGGGGCCACTGCTACCTTCTGCAGCTAGCCAACTACCTTGCCTACCACTCTGACAT
AATGGAAGACGTGAGCGGTGACGGTCTACTGGAGTGTCACTGTCGCTGCAACCTATGCACCCCGCACCGC
TCCCTGGTTTGCAATTCGCAGCTGCTTAACGAAAGTCAAATTATCGGTACCTTTGAGCTGCAGGGTCCCT
CGCCTGACGAAAAGTCCGCGGCTCCGGGGTTGAAACTCACTCCGGGGCTGTGGACGTCGGCTTACCTTCG
CAAATTTGTACCTGAGGACTACCACGCCCACGAGATTAGGTTCTACGAAGACCAATCCCGCCCGCCTAAT
GCGGAGCTTACCGCCTGCGTCATTACCCAGGGCCACATTCTTGGCCAATTGCAAGCCATCAACAAAGCCC
GCCAAGAGTTTCTGCTACGAAAGGGACGGGGGGTTTACTTGGACCCCCAGTCCGGCGAGGAGCTCAACCC
AATCCCCCCGCCGCCGCAGCCCTATCAGCAGCAGCCGCGGGCCCTTGCTTCCCAGGATGGCACCCAAAAA
GAAGCTGCAGCTGCCGCCGCCACCCACGGACGAGGAGGAATACTGGGACAGTCAGGCAGAGGAGGTTTTG
GACGAGGAGGAGGAGGACATGATGGAAGACTGGGAGAGCCTAGACGAGGAAGCTTCCGAGGTCGAAGAGG
TGTCAGACGAAACACCGTCACCCTCGGTCGCATTCCCCTCGCCGGCGCCCCAGAAATCGGCAACCGGTTC
CAGCATGGCTACAACCTCCGCTCCTCAGGCGCCGCCGGCACTGCCCGTTCGCCGACCCAACCGTAGATGG
GACACCACTGGAACCAGGGCCGGTAAGTCCAAGCAGCCGCCGCCGTTAGCCCAAGAGCAACAACAGCGCC
AAGGCTACCGCTCATGGCGCGGGCACAAGAACGCCATAGTTGCTTGCTTGCAAGACTGTGGGGGCAACAT
CTCCTTCGCCCGCCGCTTTCTTCTCTACCATCACGGCGTGGCCTTCCCCCGTAACATCCTGCATTACTAC
CGTCATCTCTACAGCCCATACTGCACCGGCGGCAGCGGCAGCAACAGCAGCGGCCACACAGAAGCAAAGG
CGACCGGATAGCAAGACTCTGACAAAGCCCAAGAAATCCACAGCGGCGGCAGCAGCAGGAGGAGGAGCGC
TGCGTCTGGCGCCCAACGAACCCGTATCGACCCGCGAGCTTAGAAACAGGATTTTTCCCACTCTGTATGC
TATATTTCAACAGAGCAGGGGCCAAGAACAAGAGCTGAAAATAAAAAACAGGTCTCTGCGATCCCTCACC
CGCAGCTGCCTGTATCACAAAAGCGAAGATCAGCTTCGGCGCACGCTGGAAGACGCGGAGGCTCTCTTCA
GTAAATACTGCGCGCTGACTCTTAAGGACTAGTTTCGCGCCCTTTCTCAAATTTAAGCGCGAAAACTACG
TCATCTCCAGCGGCCACACCCGGCGCCAGCACCTGTTGTCAGCGCCATTATGAGCAAGGAAATTCCCACG
CCCTACATGTGGAGTTACCAGCCACAAATGGGACTTGCGGCTGGAGCTGCCCAAGACTACTCAACCCGAA
TAAACTACATGAGCGCGGGACCCCACATGATATCCCGGGTCAACGGAATACGCGCCCACCGAAACCGAAT
TCTCCTGGAACAGGCGGCTATTACCACCACACCTCGTAATAACCTTAATCCCCGTAGTTGGCCCGCTGCC
CTGGTGTACCAGGAAAGTCCTGCTCCCACCACTGTGGTACTTCCCAGAGACGCCCAGGCCGAAGTTCAGA
TGACTAACTCAGGGGCGCAGCTTGCGGGCGGCTTTCGTCACAGGGTGCGGTCGCCCGGGCAGGGTATAAC
TCACCTGACAATCAGAGGGCGAGGTATTCAGCTCAACGACGAGTCGGTGAGCTCCTCGCTTGGTCTCCGT
CCGGACGGGACATTTCAGATCGGCGGCGCCGGCCGCTCTTCATTCACGCCTCGTCAGGCAATCCTAACTC
TGCAGACCTCGTCCTCTGAGCCGCGCTCTGGAGGCATTGGAACTCTGCAATTTATTGAGGAGTTTGTGCC
ATCGGTCTACTTTAACCCCTTCTCGGGACCTCCCGGCCACTATCCGGATCAATTTATTCCTAACTTTGAC
GCGGTAAAGGACTCGGCGGACGGCTACGACTGAATGTTAAGTGGAGAGGCAGAGCAACTGCGCCTGAAAC
ACCTGGTCCACTGTCGCCGCCACAAGTGCTTTGCCCGCGACTCCGGTGAGTTTTGCTACTTTGAATTGCC
CGAGGATCATATCGAGGGCCCGGCGCACGGCGTCCGGCTTACCGCCCAGGGAGAGCTTGCCCGTAGCCTG
ATTCGGGAGTTTACCCAGCGCCCCCTGCTAGTTGAGCGGGACAGGGGACCCTGTGTTCTCACTGTGATTT
GCAACTGTCCTAACCCTGGATTACATCAAGATCTTTGTTGCCATCTCTGTGCTGAGTATAATAAATACAG
AAATTAAAATATACTGGGGCTCCTATCGCCATCCTGTAAACGCCACCGTCTTCACCCGCCCAAGCAAACC
AAGGCGAACCTTACCTGGTACTTTTAACATCTCTCCCTCTGTGATTTACAACAGTTTCAACCCAGACGGA
GTGAGTCTACGAGAGAACCTCTCCGAGCTCAGCTACTCCATCAGAAAAAACACCACCCTCCTTACCTGCC
GGGAACGTACGAGTGCGTCACCGGCCGCTGCACCACACCTACCGCCTGACCGTAAACCAGACTTTTTCCG
GACAGACCTCAATAACTCTGTTTACCAGAACAGGAGGTGAGCTTAGAAAACCCTTAGGGTATTAGGCCAA
AGGCGCAGCTACTGTGGGGTTTATGAACAATTCAAGCAACTCTACGGGCTATTCTAATTCAGGTTTCTCT
AGAAATGGACGGAATTATTACAGAGCAGCGCCTGCTAGAAAGACGCAGGGCAGCGGCCGAGCAACAGCGC
ATGAATCAAGAGCTCCAAGACATGGTTAACTTGCACCAGTGCAAAAGGGGTATCTTTTGTCTGGTAAAGC
AGGCCAAAGTCACCTACGACAGTAATACCACCGGACACCGCCTTAGCTACAAGTTGCCAACCAAGCGTCA
GAAATTGGTGGTCATGGTGGGAGAAAAGCCCATTACCATAACTCAGCACTCGGTAGAAACCGAAGGCTGC
ATTCACTCACCTTGTCAAGGACCTGAGGATCTCTGCACCCTTATTAAGACCCTGTGCGGTCTCAAAGATC
TTATTCCCTTTAACTAATAAAAAAAAATAATAAAGCATCACTTACTTAAAATCAGTTAGCAAATTTCTGT
CCAGTTTATTCAGCAGCACCTCCTTGCCCTCCTCCCAGCTCTGGTATTGCAGCTTCCTCCTGGCTGCAAA
CTTTCTCCACAATCTAAATGGAATGTCAGTTTCCTCCTGTTCCTGTCCATCCGCACCCACTATCTTCATG
TTGTTGCAGATGAAGCGCGCAAGACCGTCTGAAGATACCTTCAACCCCGTGTATCCATATGACACGGAAA
CCGGTCCTCCAACTGTGCCTTTTCTTACTCCTCCCTTTGTATCCCCCAATGGGTTTCAAGAGAGTCCCCC
TGGGGTACTCTCTTTGCGCCTATCCGAACCTCTAGTTACCTCCAATGGCATGCTTGCGCTCAAAATGGGC
AACGGCCTCTCTCTGGACGAGGCCGGCAACCTTACCTCCCAAAATGTAACCACTGTGAGCCCACCTCTCA
AAAAAACCAAGTCAAACATAAACCTGGAAATATCTGCACCCCTCACAGTTACCTCAGAAGCCCTAACTGT
GGCTGCCGCCGCACCTCTAATGGTCGCGGGCAACACACTCACCATGCAATCACAGGCCCCGCTAACCGTG
CACGACTCCAAACTTAGCATTGCCACCCAAGGACCCCTCACAGTGTCAGAAGGAAAGCTAGCCCTGCAAA
CATCAGGCCCCCTCACCACCACCGATAGCAGTACCCTTACTATCACTGCCTCACCCCCTCTAACTACTGC
CACTGGTAGCTTGGGCATTGACTTGAAAGAGCCCATTTATACACAAAATGGAAAACTAGGACTAAAGTAC
GGGGCTCCTTTGCATGTAACAGACGACCTAAACACTTTGACCGTAGCAACTGGTCCAGGTGTGACTATTA
ATAATACTTCCTTGCAAACTAAAGTTACTGGAGCCTTGGGTTTTGATTCACAAGGCAATATGCAACTTAA
TGTAGCAGGAGGACTAAGGATTGATTCTCAAAACAGACGCCTTATACTTGATGTTAGTTATCCGTTTGAT
GCTCAAAACCAACTAAATCTAAGACTAGGACAGGGCCCTCTTTTTATAAACTCAGCCCACAACTTGGATA
TTAACTACAACAAAGGCCTTTACTTGTTTACAGCTTCAAACAATTCCAAAAAGCTTGAGGTTAACCTAAG
CACTGCCAAGGGGTTGATGTTTGACGCTACAGCCATAGCCATTAATGCAGGAGATGGGCTTGAATTTGGT
TCACCTAATGCACCAAACACAAATCCCCTCAAAACAAAAATTGGCCATGGCCTAGAATTTGATTCAAACA
AGGCTATGGTTCCTAAACTAGGAACTGGCCTTAGTTTTGACAGCACAGGTGCCATTACAGTAGGAAACAA
AAATAATGATAAGCTAACTTTGTGGACCACACCAGCTCCATCTCCTAACTGTAGACTAAATGCAGAGAAA
GATGCTAAACTCACTTTGGTCTTAACAAAATGTGGCAGTCAAATACTTGCTACAGTTTCAGTTTTGGCTG
TTAAAGGCAGTTTGGCTCCAATATCTGGAACAGTTCAAAGTGCTCATCTTATTATAAGATTTGACGAAAA
TGGAGTGCTACTAAACAATTCCTTCCTGGACCCAGAATATTGGAACTTTAGAAATGGAGATCTTACTGAA
GGCACAGCCTATACAAACGCTGTTGGATTTATGCCTAACCTATCAGCTTATCCAAAATCTCACGGTAAAA
CTGCCAAAAGTAACATTGTCAGTCAAGTTTACTTAAACGGAGACAAAACTAAACCTGTAACACTAACCAT
TACACTAAACGGTACACAGGAAACAGGAGACACAACTCCAAGTGCATACTCTATGTCATTTTCATGGGAC
TGGTCTGGCCACAACTACATTAATGAAATATTTGCCACATCCTCTTACACTTTTTCATACATTGCCCAAG
AATAAAGAATCGTTTGTGTTATGTTTCAACGTGTTTATTTTTCAATTGCAGAAAATTTCAAGTCATTTTT
CATTCAGTAGTATAGCCCCACCACCACATAGCTTATACAGATCACCGTACCTTAATCAAACTCACAGAAC
CCTAGTATTCAACCTGCCACCTCCCTCCCAACACACAGAGTACACAGTCCTTTCTCCCCGGCTGGCCTTA
AAAAGCATCATATCATGGGTAACAGACATATTCTTAGGTGTTATATTCCACACGGTTTCCTGTCGAGCCA
AACGCTCATCAGTGATATTAATAAACTCCCCGGGCAGCTCACTTAAGTTCATGTCGCTGTCCAGCTGCTG
AGCCACAGGCTGCTGTCCAACTTGCGGTTGCTTAACGGGCGGCGAAGGAGAAGTCCACGCCTACATGGGG
GTAGAGTCATAATCGTGCATCAGGATAGGGCGGTGGTGCTGCAGCAGCGCGCGAATAAACTGCTGCCGCC
GCCGCTCCGTCCTGCAGGAATACAACATGGCAGTGGTCTCCTCAGCGATGATTCGCACCGCCCGCAGCAT
AAGGCGCCTTGTCCTCCGGGCACAGCAGCGCACCCTGATCTCACTTAAATCAGCACAGTAACTGCAGCAC
AGCACCACAATATTGTTCAAAATCCCACAGTGCAAGGCGCTGTATCCAAAGCTCATGGCGGGGACCACAG
AACCCACGTGGCCATCATACCACAAGCGCAGGTAGATTAAGTGGCGACCCCTCATAAACACGCTGGACAT
AAACATTACCTCTTTTGGCATGTTGTAATTCACCACCTCCCGGTACCATATAAACCTCTGATTAAACATG
GCGCCATCCACCACCATCCTAAACCAGCTGGCCAAAACCTGCCCGCCGGCTATACACTGCAGGGAACCGG
GACTGGAACAATGACAGTGGAGAGCCCAGGACTCGTAACCATGGATCATCATGCTCGTCATGATATCAAT
GTTGGCACAACACAGGCACACGTGCATACACTTCCTCAGGATTACAAGCTCCTCCCGCGTTAGAACCATA
TCCCAGGGAACAACCCATTCCTGAATCAGCGTAAATCCCACACTGCAGGGAAGACCTCGCACGTAACTCA
CGTTGTGCATTGTCAAAGTGTTACATTCGGGCAGCAGCGGATGATCCTCCAGTATGGTAGCGCGGGTTTC
TGTCTCAAAAGGAGGTAGACGATCCCTACTGTACGGAGTGCGCCGAGACAACCGAGATCGTGTTGGTCGT
AGTGTCATGCCAAATGGAACGCCGGACGTAGTCATATTTCCTGAAGCAAAACCAGGTGCGGGCGTGACAA
ACAGATCTGCGTCTCCGGTCTCGCCGCTTAGATCGCTCTGTGTAGTAGTTGTAGTATATCCACTCTCTCA
AAGCATCCAGGCGCCCCCTGGCTTCGGGTTCTATGTAAACTCCTTCATGCGCCGCTGCCCTGATAACATC
CACCACCGCAGAATAAGCCACACCCAGCCAACCTACACATTCGTTCTGCGAGTCACACACGGGAGGAGCG
GGAAGAGCTGGAAGAACCATGTTTTTTTTTTTATTCCAAAAGATTATCCAAAACCTCAAAATGAAGATCT
ATTAAGTGAACGCGCTCCCCTCCGGTGGCGTGGTCAAACTCTACAGCCAAAGAACAGATAATGGCATTTG
TAAGATGTTGCACAATGGCTTCCAAAAGGCAAACGGCCCTCACGTCCAAGTGGACGTAAAGGCTAAACCC
TTCAGGGTGAATCTCCTCTATAAACATTCCAGCACCTTCAACCATGCCCAAATAATTCTCATCTCGCCAC
CTTCTCAATATATCTCTAAGCAAATCCCGAATATTAAGTCCGGCCATTGTAAAAATCTGCTCCAGAGCGC
CCTCCACCTTCAGCCTCAAGCAGCGAATCATGATTGCAAAAATTCAGGTTCCTCACAGACCTGTATAAGA
TTCAAAAGCGGAACATTAACAAAAATACCGCGATCCCGTAGGTCCCTTCGCAGGGCCAGCTGAACATAAT
CGTGCAGGTCTGCACGGACCAGCGCGGCCACTTCCCCGCCAGGAACCATGACAAAAGAACCCACACTGAT
TATGACACGCATACTCGGAGCTATGCTAACCAGCGTAGCCCCGATGTAAGCTTGTTGCATGGGCGGCGAT
ATAAAATGCAAGGTGCTGCTCAAAAAATCAGGCAAAGCCTCGCGCAAAAAAGAAAGCACATCGTAGTCAT
GCTCATGCAGATAAAGGCAGGTAAGCTCCGGAACCACCACAGAAAAAGACACCATTTTTCTCTCAAACAT
GTCTGCGGGTTTCTGCATAAACACAAAATAAAATAACAAAAAAACATTTAAACATTAGAAGCCTGTCTTA
CAACAGGAAAAACAACCCTTATAAGCATAAGACGGACTACGGCCATGCCGGCGTGACCGTAAAAAAACTG
GTCACCGTGATTAAAAAGCACCACCGACAGCTCCTCGGTCATGTCCGGAGTCATAATGTAAGACTCGGTA
AACACATCAGGTTGATTCACATCGGTCAGTGCTAAAAAGCGACCGAAATAGCCCGGGGGAATACATACCC
GCAGGCGTAGAGACAACATTACAGCCCCCATAGGAGGTATAACAAAATTAATAGGAGAGAAAAACACATA
AACACCTGAAAAACCCTCCTGCCTAGGCAAAATAGCACCCTCCCGCTCCAGAACAACATACAGCGCTTCC
ACAGCGGCAGCCATAACAGTCAGCCTTACCAGTAAAAAAGAAAACCTATTAAAAAAACACCACTCGACAC
GGCACCAGCTCAATCAGTCACAGTGTAAAAAAGGGCCAAGTGCAGAGCGAGTATATATAGGACTAAAAAA
TGACGTAACGGTTAAAGTCCACAAAAAACACCCAGAAAACCGCACGCGAACCTACGCCCAGAAACGAAAG
CCAAAAAACCCACAACTTCCTCAAATCGTCACTTCCGTTTTCCCACGTTACGTCACTTCCCATTTTAAGA
AAACTACAATTCCCAACACATACAAGTTACTCCGCCCTAAAACCTACGTCACCCGCCCCGTTCCCACGCC
CCGCGCCACGTCACAAACTCCACCCCCTCATTATCATATTGGCTTCAATCCAAAATAAGGTATATTATTG
ATGATGTTAATTAAGAATTCGGATCTGCGACGCGAGGCTGGATGGCCTTCCCCATTATGATTCTTCTCGC
TTCCGGCGGCATCGGGATGCCCGCGTTGCAGGCCATGCTGTCCAGGCAGGTAGATGACGACCATCAGGGA
CAGCTTCAAGGCCAGCAAAAGGCCAGGAACCGTAAAAAGGCCGCGTTGCTGGCGTTTTTCCATAGGCTCC
GCCCCCCTGACGAGCATCACAAAAATCGACGCTCAAGTCAGAGGTGGCGAAACCCGACAGGACTATAAAG
ATACCAGGCGTTTCCCCCTGGAAGCTCCCTCGTGCGCTCTCCTGTTCCGACCCTGCCGCTTACCGGATAC
CTGTCCGCCTTTCTCCCTTCGGGAAGCGTGGCGCTTTCTCATAGCTCACGCTGTAGGTATCTCAGTTCGG
TGTAGGTCGTTCGCTCCAAGCTGGGCTGTGTGCACGAACCCCCCGTTCAGCCCGACCGCTGCGCCTTATC
CGGTAACTATCGTCTTGAGTCCAACCCGGTAAGACACGACTTATCGCCACTGGCAGCAGCCACTGGTAAC
AGGATTAGCAGAGCGAGGTATGTAGGCGGTGCTACAGAGTTCTTGAAGTGGTGGCCTAACTACGGCTACA
CTAGAAGGACAGTATTTGGTATCTGCGCTCTGCTGAAGCCAGTTACCTTCGGAAAAAGAGTTGGTAGCTC
TTGATCCGGCAAACAAACCACCGCTGGTAGCGGTGGTTTTTTTGTTTGCAAGCAGCAGATTACGCGCAGA
AAAAAAGGATCTCAAGAAGATCCTTTGATCTTTTCTACGGGGTCTGACGCTCAGTGGAACGAAAACTCAC
GTTAAGGGATTTTGGTCATGAGATTATCAAAAAGGATCTTCACCTAGATCCTTTTAAATCAATCTAAAGT
ATATATGAGTAAACTTGGTCTGACAGTTACCAATGCTTAATCAGTGAGGCACCTATCTCAGCGATCTGTC
TATTTCGTTCATCCATAGTTGCCTGACTCCCCGTCGTGTAGATAACTACGATACGGGAGGGCTTACCATC
TGGCCCCAGTGCTGCAATGATACCGCGAGACCCACGCTCACCGGCTCCAGATTTATCAGCAATAAACCAG
CCAGCCGGAAGGGCCGAGCGCAGAAGTGGTCCTGCAACTTTATCCGCCTCCATCCAGTCTATTAATTGTT
GCCGGGAAGCTAGAGTAAGTAGTTCGCCAGTTAATAGTTTGCGCAACGTTGTTGCCATTGCTACAGGCAT
CGTGGTGTCACGCTCGTCGTTTGGTATGGCTTCATTCAGCTCCGGTTCCCAACGATCAAGGCGAGTTACA
TGATCCCCCATGTTGTGCAAAAAAGCGGTTAGCTCCTTCGGTCCTCCGATCGTTGTCAGAAGTAAGTTGG
CCGCAGTGTTATCACTCATGGTTATGGCAGCACTGCATAATTCTCTTACTGTCATGCCATCCGTAAGATG
CTTTTCTGTGACTGGTGAGTACTCAACCAAGTCATTCTGAGAATAGTGTATGCGGCGACCGAGTTGCTCT
TGCCCGGCGTCAACACGGGATAATACCGCGCCACATAGCAGAACTTTAAAAGTGCTCATCATTGGAAAAC
GTTCTTCGGGGCGAAAACTCTCAAGGATCTTACCGCTGTTGAGATCCAGTTCGATGTAACCCACTCGTGC
ACCCAACTGATCTTCAGCATCTTTTACTTTCACCAGCGTTTCTGGGTGAGCAAAAACAGGAAGGCAAAAT
GCCGCAAAAAAGGGAATAAGGGCGACACGGAAATGTTGAATACTCATACTCTTCCTTTTTCAATATTATT
GAAGCATTTATCAGGGTTATTGTCTCATGAGCGGATACATATTTGAATGTATTTAGAAAAATAAACAAAT
AGGGGTTCCGCGCACATTTCCCCGAAAAGTGCCACCTGACGTCTAAGAAACCATTATTATCATGACATTA
ACCTATAAAAATAGGCGTATCACGAGGCCCTTTCGTCTTCAAGAATT
Features (pLannotate 1.2.2; 32 found; start..end, strand, type, name):
     21..123     +  repeat_region  ITR: inverted terminal repeat of human adenovirus serotype 5 inverted
    211..361     +  misc_signal    Ad5 Ψ: packaging signal for adenovirus serotype 5
    482..500     +  misc_feature   MCS (fragment): pBluescript multiple cloning site
    505..903     +  CDS            sag (fragment): PR73_MMTVC - Experimental evidence at transcript level: Swiss-Prot protein existence level 2. Superantigen. From Mouse mammary tumor virus (strain C3H) (MMTV).
   1108..1139    +  promoter       TRE3GS promoter (fragment): 3rd-generation Tet-responsive promoter that can be activated by binding of Tet-On® 3G, modified to eliminate binding sites for endogenous mammalian transcription factors
   2006..3196    +  CDS            Rep52: REP52_AAV2S - Experimental evidence at protein level: Swiss-Prot protein existence level 1. Plays a critical role during packaging of viral DNA into empty capsids, where they are thought to be part of the packaging motor complex. The single stranded genomic DNA is packaged in a 3' to 5' direction and requires the association between viral DNA and Rep40. Regulates host PKA activity by interacting with host PRKX as a mechanism to interfere with helper virus propagation and to promote its own replication. From Adeno-associated virus 2 (isolate Srivastava/1982) (AAV-2).
   3216..5444    +  CDS            VP1: CAPSD_AAV2S - Experimental evidence at protein level: Swiss-Prot protein existence level 1. Capsid protein self-assembles to form an icosahedral capsid with a T=1 symmetry, about 22 nm in diameter, and consisting of 60 copies of three size variants of the capsid protein VP1, VP2 and VP3 which differ in their N-terminus. The capsid encapsulates the genomic ssDNA. Binds to host cell heparan sulfate and uses host ITGA5-ITGB1 as coreceptor on the cell surface to provide virion attachment to target cell. This attachment induces virion internalization predominantly through clathrin-dependent endocyt
   5717..5923    -  CDS            PTP (fragment): TERM_ADE05 - Experimental evidence at protein level: Swiss-Prot protein existence level 1. Protein covalently bound to the viral DNA that acts as a primer for viral genomic replication by DNA strand displacement. Assembles on the viral origin of replication in an initiation complex with viral polymerase, DBP, host NFIA and host POU2F1/OCT1. During initiation, the polymerase covalently couples the first dCTP with Ser- 580 of pTP. The terminal protein stimulates the template activity over 20 fold compared to protein-free templates. Neo-synthesized viral genomes are linked to two preterminal prot
   5923..6450    -  CDS            PTP (fragment): TERM_ADE02 - Experimental evidence at protein level: Swiss-Prot protein existence level 1. Protein covalently bound to the viral DNA that acts as a primer for viral genomic replication by DNA strand displacement. Assembles on the viral origin of replication in an initiation complex with viral polymerase, DBP, host NFIA and host POU2F1/OCT1. During initiation, the polymerase covalently couples the first dCTP with Ser- 580 of pTP. The terminal protein stimulates the template activity over 20 fold compared to protein-free templates. Neo-synthesized viral genomes are linked to two preterminal prot
   6481..6637    +  ncRNA          VA: Accession: RF00102 - VA RNA
   6736..6893    +  ncRNA          VA: Accession: RF00102 - VA RNA
   6911..7408    +  CDS            L1 (fragment): PKG3_ADE05 - Experimental evidence at protein level: Swiss-Prot protein existence level 1. Involved in viral genome packaging through its interaction with packaging proteins 1 and 2. After proteolytic cleavage by adenovirus protease, L1 52/55k protein is removed from the capsid during viral maturation. From Human adenovirus C serotype 5 (HAdV-5) (Human adenovirus 5).
   7616..7669    +  CDS            CAPSH_ADECU: Experimental evidence at transcript level: Swiss-Prot protein existence level 2. Major capsid protein that self-associates to form 240 hexon trimers, each in the shape of a hexagon, building most of the pseudo T=25 capsid. Assembled into trimeric units with the help of the chaperone shutoff protein. Transported by pre-protein VI to the nucleus where it associates with other structural proteins to form an empty capsid. Might be involved, through its interaction with host dyneins, in the intracellular microtubule-dependent transport of incoming viral capsid to the nucleus (By similarity). From C
   7705..8316    +  CDS            L3: PRO_ADE05 - Experimental evidence at transcript level: Swiss-Prot protein existence level 2. Cleaves viral precursor proteins (pTP, pIIIa, pVI, pVII, pVIII, and pX) inside newly assembled particles giving rise to mature virions. Protease complexed to its cofactor slides along the viral DNA to specifically locate and cleave the viral precursors. Mature virions have a weakened organization compared to the unmature virions, thereby facilitating subsequent uncoating. Without maturation, the particle lacks infectivity and is unable to uncoat. Late in adenovirus infection, in the cytoplasm, may part
   8418..10004   -  CDS            DBP: DNB2_ADE05 - Experimental evidence at protein level: Swiss-Prot protein existence level 1. Plays a role in the elongation phase of viral strand displacement replication by unwinding the template in an ATP- independent fashion, employing its capacity to form multimers. Also enhances the rate of initiation. Released from template upon second strand synthesis. Assembles in complex with viral pTP, viral pol, host NFIA and host POU2F1/OCT1 on viral origin of replication. Covers the whole ssDNA genome during synthesis. The complementary strand synthesis induces its relese from DNA template. May inhi
  10033..12453   +  CDS            L4: SHUT_ADE05 - Experimental evidence at protein level: Swiss-Prot protein existence level 1. Protein that inhibits host translation while promoting late viral translation by ribosome shunting. Blocks host cap-dependent translation by binding to eIF4G, displacing MKNK1 from cap initiation complexes and preventing EIF4E phosphorylation. Binds to the tripartite leader sequence of viral late mRNAs and recruits host eIF4G, PABPC1/poly-A binding protein and 40S ribosomes subunits on viral mRNAs, allowing ribosome shunting and efficient translation of late viral mRNAs even though conventional translati
  12666..13049   +  CDS            SF33K_ADE02 (fragment): Experimental evidence at protein level: Swiss-Prot protein existence level 1. Probably functions as the small terminase that is part of the molecular motor that translocates genomic DNA in empty capsid during DNA packaging. This motor is located at a unique vertex and comprises at least the IVa2 ATPase, the small terminase 33K and probably a portal. Forms a ring-like structure of about 17 nm in which genomic DNA is translocated into the capsid. Stimulates IVa2 ATPase activity in the presence of the viral genome. Once the DNA is packaged, the terminase detaches: the 33K protein is present in th
  13140..13820   +  CDS            L4: CAP8_ADE02 - Experimental evidence at protein level: Swiss-Prot protein existence level 1. [Hexon-linking protein-C]: Structural component of the virion that acts as a cement protein on the capsid interior and which glue the peripentonal hexons and group-of-nine hexons together. From Human adenovirus C serotype 2 (HAdV-2) (Human adenovirus 2).
  13824..14144   +  CDS            E312_ADE02: Experimental evidence at protein level: Swiss-Prot protein existence level 1. From Human adenovirus C serotype 2 (HAdV-2) (Human adenovirus 2).
  14559..14924   +  CDS            E3145_ADE02: Experimental evidence at protein level: Swiss-Prot protein existence level 1. May prevent Nf-kappaB activation by immune signals like Tumor necrosis factor, presumably by inhibiting NFKB1 dimer DNA-binding. May act directly at the TNF receptor to inhibit signaling. From Human adenovirus C serotype 2 (HAdV-2) (Human adenovirus 2).
  14955..15119   -  CDS            UXP_ADE05 (fragment): Experimental evidence at transcript level: Swiss-Prot protein existence level 2. Might play a role in viral replication since it is associated with viral replication centers. Seems to have an effect on DBP localization. From Human adenovirus C serotype 5 (HAdV-5) (Human adenovirus 5).
  15130..16872   +  CDS            SPIKE_ADE05: Experimental evidence at protein level: Swiss-Prot protein existence level 1. Forms spikes that protrude from each vertex of the icosahedral capsid. Interacts with host coxsackievirus and adenovirus receptor CXADR located at the cell tight junctions to provide virion initial attachment to target cell. The fiber protein binds to CXADR with a higher affinity than CXADR binds to itself, thereby blocking the cell-cell adhesion function of CXADR dimers and leading to local disruption of the tight junction. Fiber protein present on neo- synthesized particles may thus disrupt the junctional integrity
  17005..17082   -  CDS            E417_ADE03: Protein predicted: Swiss-Prot protein existence level 4. From Human adenovirus B serotype 3 (HAdV-3) (Human adenovirus 3).
  17284..18165   -  CDS            E434_ADE02: Experimental evidence at protein level: Swiss-Prot protein existence level 1. Plays a major role to prevent cellular inhibition of viral genome replication by nuclear bodies. Assembles an SCF-like E3 ubiquitin ligase complex based on the cellular proteins ELOB, ELOC, CUL5 and RBX1, in cooperation with viral E1B-55K. This viral RING-type ligase ubiquitinates cellular substrates prior to proteasomal degradation: p53/TP53, LIG4, MRE11-RAD50-NBS1 (MRN) complex, ITGA3, DAXX and BLM. From Human adenovirus C serotype 2 (HAdV-2) (Human adenovirus 2).
  18444..18791   -  CDS            E411_ADE05: Experimental evidence at protein level: Swiss-Prot protein existence level 1. From Human adenovirus C serotype 5 (HAdV-5) (Human adenovirus 5).
  18791..19180   -  CDS            E4RF2_ADE02: Protein predicted: Swiss-Prot protein existence level 4. From Human adenovirus C serotype 2 (HAdV-2) (Human adenovirus 2).
  19231..19614   -  CDS            E4RF1_ADE02: Experimental evidence at protein level: Swiss-Prot protein existence level 1. May modulate tight-junctions functions of infected cells through interactions with PDZ proteins. E4 ORF1 has ben show for Adenovirus 9 to interact with protein involved in tight junction regulation. May play a role in mTOR activation by activating PI3- kinase, thus overriding cellular checkpoint for translation. From Human adenovirus C serotype 2 (HAdV-2) (Human adenovirus 2).
  19924..20026   -  repeat_region  ITR: inverted terminal repeat of human adenovirus serotype 5 inverted
  20047..20171   +  CDS            TcR (fragment): tetracycline efflux protein; tet; confers resistance to tetracycline
  20217..20805   -  rep_origin     ori: high-copy-number ColE1/pMB1/pBR322/pUC origin of replication
  20957..21817   -  CDS            AmpR: β-lactamase; bla; confers resistance to ampicillin, carbenicillin, and related antibiotics
  21818..21922   -  promoter       AmpR promoter: bla
