[The description below was written by a language model from this plasmid's Addgene catalogue record and pLannotate feature annotations shown in this document.]
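Description:
pDG1-PHP.eB is a large (about 22 kb) all-in-one AAV helper plasmid built on the pDG1 backbone. It combines the adenoviral helper functions and the AAV packaging genes on a single molecule, so recombinant AAV can be produced by co-transfecting mammalian producer cells with it and an ITR-flanked transfer vector, without live adenovirus. It is propagated in E. coli through a ColE1/pMB1-type origin and selected with ampicillin (AmpR under its own bla promoter). A remnant of a tetracycline resistance gene is also annotated. Although the origin is annotated as a high-copy type, the catalogue lists the plasmid as low copy, and a recombination-tolerant bacterial strain is specified.

The AAV portion comprises the AAV2 rep region (annotated through Rep52) followed directly by a capsid open reading frame. The annotation tool labels this by homology as AAV2 VP1, but the catalogue identifies it as the PHP.eB cap gene, cloned between ClaI and SwaI sites. PHP.eB is an engineered capsid widely used for broad central nervous system transduction after systemic delivery in mice. Upstream of rep lies a fragment matching mouse mammary tumor virus sequence (the sag reading frame, which sits within the MMTV LTR), along with a short hit to a Tet-responsive promoter. The record does not state which element drives rep.

The rest of the plasmid is a substantial block of adenovirus 2/5 sequence. It contains the two VA RNAs, the E2A DNA-binding protein and the E4 open reading frames, including E4 34K. It also carries additional late and E3 genes (L4 100K, protease, fiber and others), partial pTP and L1 fragments, adenoviral ITRs and an annotated Ad5 packaging signal. It was deposited in connection with work on nuclear-localized fluorescent reporters for single-cell image segmentation.
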