Addgene plasmid #220799: pDG1-PHP.eB
Purpose: AAV helper plasmid expressing E4, E2A, VA, AAV2 rep and PHP.eB cap genes
Depositing lab: Sam Golden. Depositing organization: University of Washington. Publication: An arginine-rich nuclear localization signal (ArgiNLS) strategy for streamlined image segmentation of single cells. Szelenyi ER, Navarrete JS, Murry AD, Zhang Y, Girven KS, Kuo L, Cline MM, Bernstein MX, Burdyniuk M, Bowler B, Goodwin NL, Juarez B, Zweifel LS, Golden SA. Proc Natl Acad Sci U S A. 2024 Aug 6;121(32):e2320250121. doi: 10.1073/pnas.2320250121. Epub 2024 Jul 29. PubMed 39074275.
Backbone
  Vector backbone: pDG1
  Backbone manufacturer: Dirk Grimm
  Vector type: Mammalian Expression, AAV ; AAV helper vector
Growth in bacteria
  Bacterial resistance: Ampicillin, 100 μg/mL
  Growth temperature: 37°C
  Growth strain: NEB Stable
  Copy number: Low Copy
Gene/Insert
  Gene/Insert name: E4, E2A, VA, AAV2 rep and PHP.eB cap genes
  Species: Other
  Cloning method: Restriction Enzyme; 5′ cloning site ClaI (not destroyed); 3′ cloning site SwaI (not destroyed)
Terms and licenses: Academic/Nonprofit Terms; Industry Terms: Not Available to Industry
Depositor comments: The ArgiNLS system was conceptualized and developed by Eric Szelenyi. Please visit https://pubmed.ncbi.nlm.nih.gov/38045271/ for bioRxiv preprint.
How to cite: pDG1-PHP.eB was a gift from Sam Golden (Addgene plasmid # 220799 ; http://n2t.net/addgene:220799 ; RRID:Addgene_220799)
